Addgene plasmid #91294: pHH0103_SH3TC2-1/2
Purpose: Protein expression and purification of human SH3 domain construct SH3TC2-1/2
Depositing lab: Sachdev Sidhu. Depositing organization: University of Toronto. Publication: Comprehensive Analysis of the Human SH3 Domain Family Reveals a Wide Variety of Non-canonical Specificities. Teyra J, Huang H, Jain S, Guan X, Dong A, Liu Y, Tempel W, Min J, Tong Y, Kim PM, Bader GD, Sidhu SS. Structure. 2017 Oct 3;25(10):1598-1610.e3. doi: 10.1016/j.str.2017.07.017. Epub 2017 Sep 7. PubMed 28890361.
Backbone
  Vector backbone: pHH0103
  Vector type: Bacterial Expression
Growth in bacteria
  Bacterial resistance: Ampicillin, 100 μg/mL
  Growth temperature: 37°C
  Growth strain: DH5alpha
  Copy number: Low Copy
Gene/Insert
  Gene/Insert name: SH3TC2-1/2
  Species: H. sapiens (human)
  Insert size (bp): 243
  Entrez Gene: SH3TC2 (a.k.a. CMT4C, MNMN)
  Cloning method: Restriction Enzyme; 5′ cloning site Sfi1 (unknown if destroyed); 3′ cloning site Not1 (unknown if destroyed)
Terms and licenses: Academic/Nonprofit Terms; Industry Terms: Not Available to Industry
How to cite: pHH0103_SH3TC2-1/2 was a gift from Sachdev Sidhu (Addgene plasmid # 91294 ; http://n2t.net/addgene:91294 ; RRID:Addgene_91294)
