[The description below was written by a language model from this plasmid's Addgene catalogue record and pLannotate feature annotations shown in this document.]
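Description:
pHH0103_SH3TC2-1/2 is a bacterial expression plasmid built on the pHH0103 backbone for producing and purifying a human SH3 domain, the first of the two SH3 domains of SH3TC2 (a gene also known as CMT4C). The 243 bp insert was cloned between SfiI and NotI sites. The annotation software matched this region to the mouse Sh3tc2 orthologue, which reflects sequence similarity in the reference database; the catalogue lists the insert as human.

Expression is driven by the strong hybrid tac promoter with a downstream lac operator. The plasmid also carries lacI under the lacIq promoter, so repressor supplied in cis keeps transcription off until IPTG is added. The open reading frame begins with a 6xHis tag followed by Schistosoma japonicum glutathione S-transferase, and the SH3 domain lies downstream of these. The feature order therefore suggests a His-GST-SH3 fusion that can be purified on either nickel or glutathione resin. A bacteriophage fd terminator follows the insert.

Beyond the terminator are fragments of M13 gene III, along with remnants of the tetracycline resistance gene and an interrupted rop gene. These suggest the backbone derives from a pBR322-type phagemid and that they are leftovers, not functional parts of the expression cassette. The plasmid replicates from a ColE1/pMB1-type origin with the pBR322 bom region (the catalogue lists it as low copy), contains an f1 origin for single-stranded DNA production, and is selected with ampicillin via β-lactamase. It belongs to a set of constructs used for a family-wide analysis of human SH3 domain binding specificities.
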