Features (pLannotate 1.2.2; 21 found; start..end, strand, type, name):
     55..132     +  promoter       lacIq promoter: lacI (mutant); In the lacIq allele, a single base change in the promoter boosts expression of the lacI gene about 10-fold.
    133..1215    +  CDS            lacI: lac repressor; lacI; The lac repressor binds to the lac operator to inhibit transcription in E. coli. This inhibition can be relieved by adding lactose or isopropyl-β-D-thiogalactopyranoside (IPTG).
   1228..1249    +  protein_bind   CAP binding site: CAP binding activates transcription in the presence of cAMP. E. coli catabolite activator protein
   1268..1285    +  promoter       tet promoter (fragment): E. coli promoter for tetracycline efflux protein gene
   1458..1486    +  promoter       tac promoter: strong E. coli promoter; hybrid between the trp and lac UV5 promoters
   1494..1510    +  protein_bind   lac operator: The lac repressor binds to the lac operator to inhibit transcription in E. coli. This inhibition can be relieved by adding lactose or isopropyl-β-D-thiogalactopyranoside (IPTG). lac repressor encoded by lacI
   1595..1612    +  CDS            6xHis: 6xHis affinity tag
   1628..2281    +  CDS            GST26_SCHJA: Experimental evidence at protein level: Swiss-Prot protein existence level 1. GST isoenzymes appear to play a central role in the parasite detoxification system. Other functions are also suspected including a role in increasing the solubility of haematin in the parasite gut. From Schistosoma japonicum (Blood fluke).
   2363..2584    +  CDS            Sh3tc2 (fragment): S3TC2_MOUSE - Also known as Kiaa1985. Experimental evidence at protein level: Swiss-Prot protein existence level 1. From Mus musculus (Mouse).
   2600..2647    +  terminator     fd terminator (sequence withheld): central terminator from bacteriophage fd (Otsuka and Kunisawa, 1982)
   2652..2864    +  CDS            M13 gene III (fragment) (sequence partly withheld): pIII; III; minor coat protein
   2879..3349    +  CDS            M13 gene III (fragment) (sequence partly withheld): pIII; III; minor coat protein
   3371..3441    +  CDS            TcR (fragment): tetracycline efflux protein; tet; confers resistance to tetracycline
   3683..4063    -  CDS            YPB1_ECOLX: Protein predicted: Swiss-Prot protein existence level 4. From Escherichia coli.
   4080..4231    +  CDS            rop (fragment): Rop protein, which maintains plasmids at low copy number; rop
   4267..4695    -  rep_origin     f1 ori (sequence partly withheld): f1 bacteriophage origin of replication; arrow indicates direction of (+) strand synthesis
   4704..4743    +  CDS            rop (fragment): Rop protein, which maintains plasmids at low copy number; rop
   4845..4985    +  misc_feature   bom: basis of mobility region from pBR322
   5171..5758    -  rep_origin     ori: high-copy-number ColE1/pMB1/pBR322/pUC origin of replication
   5929..6789    -  CDS            AmpR: β-lactamase; bla; confers resistance to ampicillin, carbenicillin, and related antibiotics
   6790..6894    -  promoter       AmpR promoter: bla
>Addgene plasmid #91294 | pHH0103_SH3TC2-1/2 | addgene full sequence | sequence record 191123 | Addgene NGS Result
ATTAACCTATAAAAATAGGCGTATCACGAGGCCCTTTCGTCTTCAAGAATTCCCGACACCATCGAATGGT
GCAAAACCTTTCGCGGTATGGCATGATAGCGCCCGGAAGAGAGTCAATTCAGGGTGGTGAATGTGAAACC
AGTAACGTTATACGATGTCGCAGAGTATGCCGGTGTCTCTTATCAGACCGTTTCCCGCGTGGTGAACCAG
GCCAGCCACGTTTCTGCGAAAACGCGGGAAAAAGTGGAAGCGGCGATGGCGGAGCTGAATTACATTCCCA
ACCGCGTGGCACAACAACTGGCGGGCAAACAGTCGTTGCTGATTGGCGTTGCCACCTCCAGTCTGGCCCT
GCACGCGCCGTCGCAAATTGTCGCGGCGATTAAATCTCGCGCCGATCAACTGGGTGCCAGCGTGGTGGTG
TCGATGGTAGAACGAAGCGGCGTCGAAGCCTGTAAAGCGGCGGTGCACAATCTTCTCGCGCAACGCGTCA
GTGGGCTGATCATTAACTATCCGCTGGATGACCAGGATGCCATTGCTGTGGAAGCTGCCTGCACTAATGT
TCCGGCGTTATTTCTTGATGTCTCTGACCAGACACCCATCAACAGTATTATTTTCTCCCATGAAGACGGT
ACGCGACTGGGCGTGGAGCATCTGGTCGCATTGGGTCACCAGCAAATCGCGCTGTTAGCGGGCCCATTAA
GTTCTGTCTCGGCGCGTCTGCGTCTGGCTGGCTGGCATAAATATCTCACTCGCAATCAAATTCAGCCGAT
AGCGGAACGGGAAGGCGACTGGAGTGCCATGTCCGGTTTTCAACAAACCATGCAAATGCTGAATGAGGGC
ATCGTTCCCACTGCGATGCTGGTTGCCAACGATCAGATGGCGCTGGGCGCAATGCGCGCCATTACCGAGT
CCGGGCTGCGCGTTGGTGCGGATATCTCGGTAGTGGGATACGACGATACCGAAGACAGCTCATGTTATAT
CCCGCCGTTAACCACCATCAAACAGGATTTTCGCCTGCTGGGGCAAACCAGCGTGGACCGCTTGCTGCAA
CTCTCTCAGGGCCAGGCGGTGAAGGGCAATCAGCTGTTGCCCGTCTCACTGGTGAAAAGAAAAACCACCC
TGGCGCCCAATACGCAAACCGCCTCTCCCCGCGCGTTGGCCGATTCATTAATGCAGCTGGCACGACAGGT
TTCCCGACTGGAAAGCGGGCAGTGAGCGCAACGCAATTAATGTAAGTTAGCTCACTCATTAGGCACAATT
CTCATGTTTGACAGCTTATCATCGACTGCACGGTGCACCAATGCTTCTGGCGTCAGGCAGCCATCGGAAG
CTGTGGTATGGCTGTGCAGGTCGTAAATCACTGCATAATTCGTGTCGCTCAAGGCGCACTCCCGTTCTGG
ATAATGTTTTTTGCGCCGACATCATAACGGTTCTGGCAAATATTCTGAAATGAGCTGTTGACAATTAATC
ATCGGCTCGTATAATGTGTGGAATTGTGAGCGGATAACAATTTCACACAGGAAACAGCCAGTCCGTTTAG
GTGTTTTCACGAGCACTTCACCAACAAGGACCATAGATTATGAAAATCGAAGAACACCATCACCATCACC
ATTCCAGCGGTAAGCTTATGTCCCCTATACTAGGTTATTGGAAAATTAAGGGCCTTGTGCAACCCACTCG
ACTTCTTTTGGAATATCTTGAAGAAAAATATGAAGAGCATTTGTATGAGCGCGATGAAGGTGATAAATGG
CGAAACAAAAAGTTTGAATTGGGTTTGGAGTTTCCCAATCTTCCTTATTATATTGATGGTGATGTTAAAT
TAACACAGTCTATGGCCATCATACGTTATATAGCTGACAAGCACAACATGTTGGGTGGTTGTCCAAAAGA
GCGTGCAGAGATTTCAATGCTTGAAGGAGCGGTTTTGGATATTAGATACGGTGTTTCGAGAATTGCATAT
AGTAAAGACTTTGAAACTCTCAAAGTTGATTTTCTTAGCAAGCTACCTGAAATGCTGAAAATGTTCGAAG
ATCGTTTATGTCATAAAACATATTTAAATGGTGATCATGTAACCCATCCTGACTTCATGTTGTATGACGC
TCTTGATGTTGTTTTATACATGGACCCAATGTGCCTGGATGCGTTCCCAAAATTAGTTTGTTTTAAAAAA
CGTATTGAAGCTATCCCACAAATTGATAAGTACTTGAAATCCAGCAAGTATATAGCATGGCCTTTGCAGG
GCTGGCAAGCCACGTTTGGTGGTGGCGACCATCCTCCAAAATCGGATCTGGAAGTTCTGTTCCAGGGGCC
CCTGTCCAGCGGTCTGGTTCCGCGTGGTTCCGGTACCGCGGCCCAGCCGGCCGGTCTGCTGATCCAAGAA
GGTCACTTTTTCTGCCGTGCTCTGTGTAGCGTTACCCCGCCGGCTGAAAAAGAAGGCGAATGTCTGACGC
TGTGCAAAAACGAACTGATTAGTGTTAAAATGGCGGAAGCCGGCAGCGAACTGGAAGGTGTCTCTCTGGT
GACCGGCCAGCGTGGTCTGGTGCTGGTTAGCGCACTGGAACCGCTGCCGCTGCCGTTTCATCAAGCGGCC
GCATA
[142 nt withheld, positions 2596-2737]
C
[98 nt withheld, positions 2739-2836]
AGTTTGTACTGGTGACGAAACTCAGTGTCTAGCTAGAGTGGC
[149 nt withheld, positions 2879-3027]
T
[41 nt withheld, positions 3029-3069]
T
[62 nt withheld, positions 3071-3132]
A
[35 nt withheld, positions 3134-3168]
CCTCCCTCAATCGGTTGAATGTCGCCCTTTTGTCTTTGGCGCTGGTAAACCATATGAA
[86 nt withheld, positions 3227-3312]
T
[54 nt withheld, positions 3314-3367]
CTAGCGCCGCCCTATACCTTGTCTGCCTCCCCGCGTTGCGTCGCGGTGCATGGAGCCGGGCCACCTCGAC
CTGAATGGAAGCCGGCGGCACCTCGCTAACGGATTCACCACTCCAAGAATTGGAGCCAATCAATTCTTGC
GGAGAACTGTGAATGCGCAAACCAACCCTTGGCAGAACATATCCATCGCGTCCGCCATCTCCAGCAGCCG
CACGCGGCGCATCTCGGGCAGCGTTGGGTCCTGGCCACGGGTGCGCATGATCGTGCTCCTGTCGTTGAGG
ACCCGGCTAGGCTGGCGGGGTTGCCTTACTGGTTAGCAGAATGAATCACCGATACGCGAGCGAACGTGAA
GCGACTGCTGCTGCAAAACGTCTGCGACCTGAGCAACAACATGAATGGTCTTCGGTTTCCGTGTTTCGTA
AAGTCTGGAAACGCGGAAGTCAGCGCCCTGCACCATTATGTTCCGGATCTGCATCGCAGGATGCTGCTGG
CTACCCTGTGGAACACCTACATCTGTATTAACGAAGCGCTGGCATTGACCCTGAGTGATTTTTCTCTGGT
CCCGCCGCATCCATACCGCCAGTTGTTTACCCTCACAACGTTCCAGTAACCGGGCATGTTCATCATCAGT
AACCCGTATCGTGAGCATCCTCTCTCGTTTCATCGGTATCATTACCCCCATGAACAGAAATCCCCCTTAC
ACGGAGGCATCAGTGACCAAACAGGAAAAAACCGCCCTTAACATGGCCCGCTTTATCAGAAGCCAGACAT
TAACGCTTCTGGAGAAACTCAACGAGCTGGACGCGGATGAACAGGCAGACATCTGTGAATCGCTTCACGA
CCACGCTGATGAGCTTTACCGCAGGATCCGCGAAATTGTAAGCGTTAATATTTTGTTAAAATTCGCGTTA
AATTTTTGTTAAATCAGCTCATTTTTTAACCAATAGGCCGAAATCGGCAAAATCCCTTATAAATCAAAAG
AATAGACCGAGATAGGGT
[37 nt withheld, positions 4366-4402]
AAAGAACGTGGACTCCAACGTCAAAGG
[49 nt withheld, positions 4430-4478]
T
[91 nt withheld, positions 4480-4570]
G
[124 nt withheld, positions 4572-4695]
CGCGGATCCTGCCTCGCGCGTTTCGGTGATGACGGTGAAAACCTCTGACACATGCAGCTCCCGGAGACGG
TCACAGCTTGTCTGTAAGCGGATGCCGGGAGCAGACAAGCCCGTCAGGGCGCGTCAGCGGGTGTTGGCGG
GTGTCGGGGCGCAGCCATGACCCAGTCACGTAGCGATAGCGGAGTGTATACTGGCTTAACTATGCGGCAT
CAGAGCAGATTGTACTGAGAGTGCACCATATGCGGTGTGAAATACCGCACAGATGCGTAAGGAGAAAATA
CCGCATCAGGCGCTCTTCCGCTTCCTCGCTCACTGACTCGCTGCGCTCGGTCGTTCGGCTGCGGCGAGCG
GTATCAGCTCACTCAAAGGCGGTAATACGGTTATCCACAGAATCAGGGGATAACGCAGGAAAGAACATGT
GAGCAAAAGGCCAGCAAAAGGCCAGGAACCGTAAAAAGGCCGCGTTGCTGGCGTTTTTCCATAGGCTCCG
CCCCCCTGACGAGCATCACAAAAATCGACGCTCAAGTCAGAGGTGGCGAAACCCGACAGGACTATAAAGA
TACCAGGGTTTCCCCCTGGAAGCTCCCTCGTGCGCTCTCCTGTTCCGACCCTGCCGCTTACCGGATACCT
GTCCGCCTTTCTCCCTTCGGGAAGCGTGGCGCTTTCTCATAGCTCACGCTGTAGGTATCTCAGTTCGGTG
TAGGTCGTTCGCTCCAAGCTGGGCTGTGTGCACGAACCCCCCGTTCAGCCCGACCGCTGCGCCTTATCCG
GTAACTATCGTCTTGAGTCCAACCCGGTAAGACACGACTTATCGCCACTGGCAGCAGCCACTGGTAACAG
GATTAGCAGAGCGAGGTATGTAGGCGGTGCTACAGAGTTCTTGAAGTGGTGGCCTAACTACGGCTACACT
AGAAGGACAGTATTTGGTATCTGCGCTCTGCTGAAGCCAGTTACCTTCGGAAAAAGAGTTGGTAGCTCTT
GATCCGGCAAACAAACCACCGCTGGTAGCGGTGGTTTTTTTGTTTGCAAGCAGCAGATTACGCGCAGAAA
AAAAGGATCTCAAGAAGATCCTTTGATCTTTTCTACGGGGTCTGACGCTCAGTGGAACGAAAACTCACGT
TAAGGGATTTTGGTCATGAGATTATCAAAAAGGATCTTCACCTAGATCCTTTTAAATTAAAAATGAAGTT
TTAAATCAATCTAAAGTATATATGAGTAAACTTGGTCTGACAGTTACCAATGCTTAATCAGTGAGGCACC
TATCTCAGCGATCTGTCTATTTCGTTCATCCATAGTTGCCTGACTCCCCGTCGTGTAGATAACTACGATA
CGGGAGGGCTTACCATCTGGCCCCAGTGCTGCAATGATACCGCGAGACCCACGCTCACCGGCTCCAGATT
TATCAGCAATAAACCAGCCAGCCGGAAGGGCCGAGCGCAGAAGTGGTCCTGCAACTTTATCCGCCTCCAT
CCAGTCTATTAATTGTTGCCGGGAAGCTAGAGTAAGTAGTTCGCCAGTTAATAGTTTGCGCAACGTTGTT
GCCATTGCTGCAGGCATCGTGGTGTCACGCTCGTCGTTTGGTATGGCTTCATTCAGCTCCGGTTCCCAAC
GATCAAGGCGAGTTACATGATCCCCCATGTTGTGCAAAAAAGCGGTTAGCTCCTTCGGTCCTCCGATCGT
TGTCAGAAGTAAGTTGGCCGCAGTGTTATCACTCATGGTTATGGCAGCACTGCATAATTCTCTTACTGTC
ATGCCATCCGTAAGATGCTTTTCTGTGACTGGTGAGTACTCAACCAAGTCATTCTGAGAATAGTGTATGC
GGCGACCGAGTTGCTCTTGCCCGGCGTCAACACGGGATAATACCGCGCCACATAGCAGAACTTTAAAAGT
GCTCATCATTGGAAAACGTTCTTCGGGGCGAAAACTCTCAAGGATCTTACCGCTGTTGAGATCCAGTTCG
ATGTAACCCACTCGTGCACCCAACTGATCTTCAGCATCTTTTACTTTCACCAGCGTTTCTGGGTGAGCAA
AAACAGGAAGGCAAAATGCCGCAAAAAAGGGAATAAGGGCGACACGGAAATGTTGAATACTCATACTCTT
CCTTTTTCAATATTATTGAAGCATTTATCAGGGTTATTGTCTCATGAGCGGATACATATTTGAATGTATT
TAGAAAAATAAACAAATAGGGGTTCCGCGCACATTTCCCCGAAAAGTGCCACCTGACGTCTAAGAAACCA
TTATTATCATGAC
