>Addgene plasmid #91294 | pHH0103_SH3TC2-1/2 | depositor partial sequence | sequence record 175782 | insert sequence
GGCCCAGCCGGCCGGTCTGCTGATCCAAGAAGGTCACTTTTTCTGCCGTGCTCTGTGTAGCGTTACCCCG
CCGGCTGAAAAAGAAGGCGAATGTCTGACGCTGTGCAAAAACGAACTGATTAGTGTTAAAATGGCGGAAG
CCGGCAGCGAACTGGAAGGTGTCTCTCTGGTGACCGGCCAGCGTGGTCTGGTGCTGGTTAGCGCACTGGA
ACCGCTGCCGCTGCCGTTTCATCAAGCGGCCGC
